Addgene plasmid #153532: AAV-EF1α1.1-FLEX-rc [SomArchon-GFP]
Purpose: AAV-mediated expression of SomArchon-GFP under the EF1α1.1 promoter, in floxed/reversed (Cre-dependent) manner.
Depositing lab: Edward Boyden. Depositing organization: Massachusetts Institute of Technology. Publication: Population imaging of neural activity in awake behaving mice. Piatkevich KD, Bensussen S, Tseng HA, Shroff SN, Lopez-Huerta VG, Park D, Jung EE, Shemesh OA, Straub C, Gritton HJ, Romano MF, Costa E, Sabatini BL, Fu Z, Boyden ES, Han X. Nature. 2019 Oct;574(7778):413-417. doi: 10.1038/s41586-019-1641-1. Epub 2019 Oct 9. PubMed 31597963.
Backbone
  Vector backbone: AAV- EF1α1.1-FLEX
  Backbone manufacturer: Epoch
  Backbone size w/o insert (bp): 5394
  Total vector size (bp): 7218
  Vector type: Mammalian Expression, AAV
Growth in bacteria
  Bacterial resistance: Ampicillin, 100 μg/mL
  Growth temperature: 37°C
  Growth strain: NEB Stable
  Growth instructions: Can use DH5alpha at 37°C or Stbl3 at 30°C. Carbenicillin is preferred over ampicillin. In DH5alpha this plasmid may act more like a high copy plasmid, although in Stbl3 it may act more like a low copy plasmid.
  Copy number: High Copy
Gene/Insert
  Gene/Insert name: SomArchon-GFP
  Insert size (bp): 1824
  GenBank ID: MN091368.1
  Promoter: EF1α1.1
  Tag / fusion protein: KGC (C terminal on insert); GFP (C terminal on insert); ER2 (C terminal on insert)
  Cloning method: Restriction Enzyme; 5′ cloning site EcoRI (not destroyed); 3′ cloning site BamHI (not destroyed)
  Sequencing primers: 5′ ggatcttggttcattctcaag; 3′ aaagagacagcaaccagg
Terms and licenses: Academic/Nonprofit Terms; Industry Terms: Not Available to Industry
Depositor comments: The plasmid is fully sequenced in the coding sequence regions (opsin-fluorophore and important flanking regions). Multiple digestions were done to verify the vector structure. The construct and the virus were both tested in vitro.
How to cite: AAV-EF1α1.1-FLEX-rc [SomArchon-GFP] was a gift from Edward Boyden (Addgene plasmid # 153532 ; http://n2t.net/addgene:153532 ; RRID:Addgene_153532)
