[The description below was written by a language model from this plasmid's Addgene catalogue record and pLannotate feature annotations shown in this document.]
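Description:
AAV-EF1α1.1-FLEX-rc [SomArchon-GFP] is an adeno-associated virus transfer plasmid for Cre-dependent mammalian expression of the genetically encoded voltage indicator SomArchon fused to GFP. The expression cassette lies between two AAV2 inverted terminal repeats, which allow it to be packaged into recombinant AAV particles. The plasmid backbone outside the ITRs carries a high-copy ColE1/pUC-type origin, an f1 origin, and an ampicillin (β-lactamase) resistance gene with its own promoter for propagation and selection in E. coli. The catalogue lists a total size of 7,218 bp, while the annotated full-sequence record is 7,188 nt. The short large T antigen, lacI and lacZα fragments in the feature table appear to be backbone remnants rather than functional parts.

Transcription is driven by the constitutive EF-1α promoter (the EF1α1.1 version in the record). Downstream, the coding sequence sits in reverse orientation and is flanked by pairs of lox2272 and loxP sites in the opposing arrangement typical of a FLEX (double-floxed inverted) switch. Without Cre the open reading frame is antisense to the promoter and is not expressed; Cre recombination inverts and then locks the cassette into the sense orientation, restricting expression to Cre-positive cells. The fusion consists of an archaerhodopsin-3-derived opsin from Halorubrum sodomense, a KCNJ2 (Kir2.1)-derived trafficking segment corresponding to the KGC tag, EGFP, and a fragment of the Kv2.1 channel (Kcnb1), which presumably provides the soma targeting implied by the name. The record also lists an ER2 tag, which is not annotated separately. A WPRE and bovine growth hormone polyadenylation signal follow to enhance transcript stability and processing. The associated publication concerns population imaging of neural activity in awake behaving mice.
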