Features (pLannotate 1.2.2; 20 found; start..end, strand, type, name):
     44..176     -  repeat_region  AAV2 ITR (fragment): inverted terminal repeat of adeno-associated virus serotype 2 inverted
    249..1427    +  promoter       EF-1α promoter: strong constitutive promoter for human elongation factor EF-1α
   1436..1469    -  protein_bind   lox2272: Cre-mediated recombination occurs in the 8-bp core sequence (GGATACTT). lox2272 sites are compatible with each other, but incompatible with loxP or loxN sites (Lee and Saito, 1988). Cre recombinase
   1532..1565    -  protein_bind   loxP: Cre-mediated recombination occurs in the 8-bp core sequence (GCATACAT). Cre recombinase
   1606..1803    -  CDS            Kcnb1 (fragment): KCNB1_RAT - Experimental evidence at protein level: Swiss-Prot protein existence level 1. Voltage-gated potassium channel that mediates transmembrane potassium transport in excitable membranes, primarily in the brain, but also in the pancreas and cardiovascular system. Contributes to the regulation of the action potential (AP) repolarization, duration and frequency of repetitive AP firing in neurons, muscle cells and endocrine cells and plays a role in homeostatic attenuation of electrical excitability throughout the brain (PubMed:10024359, PubMed:10618149, PubMed:12451110, PubMed:17379638, Pu
   1819..2534    -  CDS            EGFP (fragment): the original enhanced GFP (Yang et al., 1996) mammalian codon-optimized
   2533..2592    -  CDS            KCNJ2 (fragment): KCNJ2_HUMAN - Also known as IRK1. Experimental evidence at protein level: Swiss-Prot protein existence level 1. Probably participates in establishing action potential waveform and excitability of neuronal and muscle tissues. Inward rectifier potassium channels are characterized by a greater tendency to allow potassium to flow into the cell rather than out of it. Their voltage dependence is regulated by the concentration of extracellular potassium; as external potassium is raised, the voltage range of the channel opening shifts to more positive voltages. The inward rectification is mainly due t
   2626..3390    -  CDS            aop3: BACR3_HALSD - Experimental evidence at protein level: Swiss-Prot protein existence level 1. Light-driven proton pump. From Halorubrum sodomense.
   3416..3449    +  protein_bind   lox2272: Cre-mediated recombination occurs in the 8-bp core sequence (GGATACTT). lox2272 sites are compatible with each other, but incompatible with loxP or loxN sites (Lee and Saito, 1988). Cre recombinase
   3520..3553    +  protein_bind   loxP: Cre-mediated recombination occurs in the 8-bp core sequence (GCATACAT). Cre recombinase
   3586..4174    +  misc_feature   WPRE: woodchuck hepatitis virus posttranscriptional regulatory element
   4215..4422    +  polyA_signal   bGH poly(A) signal: bovine growth hormone polyadenylation signal
   4453..4521    -  CDS            large T antigen (fragment): large T antigen from SV40 (simian virus 40)
   4592..4725    +  repeat_region  AAV2 ITR: inverted terminal repeat of adeno-associated virus serotype 2 inverted
   4719..4775    -  CDS            lacI (fragment): lac repressor; lacI; The lac repressor binds to the lac operator to inhibit transcription in E. coli. This inhibition can be relieved by adding lactose or isopropyl-β-D-thiogalactopyranoside (IPTG).
   4958..5546    -  rep_origin     ori: high-copy-number ColE1/pMB1/pBR322/pUC origin of replication
   5717..6577    -  CDS            AmpR: β-lactamase; bla; confers resistance to ampicillin, carbenicillin, and related antibiotics
   6578..6682    -  promoter       AmpR promoter: bla
   6735..7163    -  rep_origin     f1 ori (sequence partly withheld): f1 bacteriophage origin of replication; arrow indicates direction of (+) strand synthesis
   7168..49      -  CDS            lacZα (fragment) (across the origin): LacZα fragment of β-galactosidase; lacZ fragment
>Addgene plasmid #153532 | AAV-EF1α1.1-FLEX-rc [SomArchon-GFP] | addgene full sequence | sequence record 323605 | Addgene NGS Result
CTGTTGGGAAGGGCGATCGGTGCGGGCCTCTTCGCTATTACGCCAGCTGCGCGCTCGCTCGCTCACTGAG
GCCGCCCGGGCAAAGCCCGGGCGTCGGGCGACCTTTGGTCGCCCGGCCTCAGTGAGCGAGCGAGCGCGCA
GAGAGGGAGTGGCCAACTCCATCACTAGGGGTTCCTTGTAGTTAATGATTAACCCGCCATGCTACTTATC
TACGTAGCCATGCTCTAGGAAGATCGTAGGTTAATTAAGGCTCCGGTGCCCGTCAGTGGGCAGAGCGCAC
ATCGCCCACAGTCCCCGAGAAGTTGGGGGGAGGGGTCGGCAATTGAACCGGTGCCTAGAGAAGGTGGCGC
GGGGTAAACTGGGAAAGTGATGTCGTGTACTGGCTCCGCCTTTTTCCCGAGGGTGGGGGAGAACCGTATA
TAAGTGCAGTAGTCGCCGTGAACGTTCTTTTTCGCAACGGGTTTGCCGCCAGAACACAGGTAAGTGCCGT
GTGTGGTTCCCGCGGGCCTGGCCTCTTTACGGGTTATGGCCCTTGCGTGCCTTGAATTACTTCCACCTGG
CTGCAGTACGTGATTCTTGATCCCGAGCTTCGGGTTGGAAGTGGGTGGGAGAGTTCGAGGCCTTGCGCTT
AAGGAGCCCCTTCGCCTCGTGCTTGAGTTGAGGCCTGGCCTGGGCGCTGGGGCCGCCGCGTGCGAATCTG
GTGGCACCTTCGCGCCTGTCTCGCTGCTTTCGATAAGTCTCTAGCCATTTAAAATTTTTGATGACCTGCT
GCGACGCTTTTTTTCTGGCAAGATAGTCTTGTAAATGCGGGCCAAGATCTGCACACTGGTATTTCGGTTT
TTGGGGCCGCGGGCGGCGACGGGGCCCGTGCGTCCCAGCGCACATGTTCGGCGAGGCGGGGCCTGCGAGC
GCGGCCACCGAGAATCGGACGGGGGTAGTCTCAAGCTGGCCGGCCTGCTCTGGTGCCTGGCCTCGCGCCG
CCGTGTATCGCCCCGCCCTGGGCGGCAAGGCTGGCCCGGTCGGCACCAGTTGCGTGAGCGGAAAGATGGC
CGCTTCCCGGCCCTGCTGCAGGGAGCTCAAAATGGAGGACGCGGCGCTCGGGAGAGCGGGCGGGTGAGTC
ACCCACACAAAGGAAAAGGGCCTTTCCGTCCTCAGCCGTCGCTTCATGTGACTCCACGGAGTACCGGGCG
CCGTCCAGGCACCTCGATTAGTTCTCGAGCTTTTGGAGTACGTCGTCTTTAGGTTGGGGGGAGGGGTTTT
ATGCGATGGAGTTTCCCCACACTGAGTGGGTGGAGACTGAAGTTAGGCCAGCTTGGCACTTGATGTAATT
CTCCTTGGAATTTGCCCTTTTTGAGTTTGGATCTTGGTTCATTCTCAAGCCTCAGACAGTGGTTCAAAGT
TTTTTTCTTCCATTTCAGGTGTCGTGAGCTAGCCCATAACTTCGTATAAAGTATCCTATACGAAGTTATA
TCAAAATAGGAAGACCAATGCTTCACCATCGACCCGAATTGCCAAGCATCACCATCGACCCATAACTTCG
TATAATGTATGCTATACGAAGTTATACTAGAATTCTTACACCTCGTTCTCGTAGCAGAACTTGTAGAACC
TGGTGGCCTCAGGGAAGTCGGTGGCGCAGCTGATGAAGCTGTCGATGCTGCTCATGCTCCTCATGTCGAT
CACGCCCTCGGTCCTGGCAGGCAGAGGGGCCACAGGGCTAGGCATGCTGCTCATCTCCAGCTCCTCAGGA
GGCTTGCTCTGAGGGGCCATCTCCTTGGTGTTCAGGATAGGCTGGCTCTGGGTACCTCCGCTCCCACCCT
TGTACAGCTCGTCCATGCCGAGAGTGATCCCGGCGGCGGTCACGAACTCCAGCAGGACCATGTGATCGCG
CTTCTCGTTGGGGTCTTTGCTCAGGGCGGACTGGGTGCTCAGGTAGTGGTTGTCGGGCAGCAGCACGGGG
CCGTCGCCGATGGGGGTGTTCTGCTGGTAGTGGTCGGCGAGCTGCACGCTGCCGTCCTCGATGTTGTGGC
GGATCTTGAAGTTCACCTTGATGCCGTTCTTCTGCTTGTCGGCCATGATATAGACGTTGTGGCTGTTGTA
GTTGTACTCCAGCTTGTGCCCCAGGATGTTGCCGTCCTCCTTGAAGTCGATGCCCTTCAGCTCGATGCGG
TTCACCAGGGTGTCGCCCTCGAACTTCACCTCGGCGCGGGTCTTGTAGTTGCCGTCGTCCTTGAAGAAGA
TGGTGCGCTCCTGGACGTAGCCTTCGGGCATGGCGGACTTGAAGAAGTCGTGCTGCTTCATGTGGTCGGG
GTAGCGGCTGAAGCACTGCACGCCGTAGGTCAGGGTGGTCACGAGGGTGGGCCAGGGCACGGGCAGCTTG
CCGGTGGTGCAAATGAACTTCAGGGTCAGCTTGCCGTAGGTGGCATCGCCCTCGCCCTCGCCGGACACGC
TGAACTTGTGGCCGTTTACGTCGCCGTCCAGCTCGACCAGGATGGGCACCACCCCGGTGAACAGCTCCTC
GCCCTTGCTCACCACGTTGATGTCGATCTGGTCCAGGGGGATGTACTCGCCCTCGCTGGTGATCCTGCTC
TTGGCGGCCGCCTTGCTCACTGCTACTACCGGGCGGTCGGCGGCACCGGTATCAGCTCCAGCTGAAGGTT
CAGGTGCTTCTGTATCTTGCAGAATGGCTCTTGACCTGAGCAGGATAAAACCGAAGCCCACCTTGGCGGT
GACGTCCAGCACCATGAACAGCAAAGTTTCGATTCCCAGGCCCACAACTCCGGCACCCTCGGTGCCGATA
ATCCAGATGATAGGGTAAGCAGTCCACAGGACCAGAACCAGTGCGGTGAGGATGTTGAAGGTTGAGGCAA
CCTCTGGGCCTCTCTCCTTAGCGGCTGACCGCAGAGAAGTGGCCAGGACATACAGAACGACGATCATACA
GATAGTTGAGAACAGCCACCAAGAGTATCTGGCAATGGCAGTATGTGACAGTGTTCCTATCAGGCCTGTG
ACAATCATCAGAGCATCGACGCCAACGAGAGTGCCGATGGTCACTCTATCAACTTTGGCCAGGAGTGCCA
GGTGCAGCAGCAACAGTGGTGTAGTGAACAGCCACTGTGCGTATCTTGCGTAGTAGATGTTCAGCATCTC
TCCACCTACTGGCACCTCTGTGAGGCCAATACCAAAGAACATTGACAGATAAGCTGCACTGGCAATACCG
CTGACCAGGATTGTCACTGCGTAGTACTCCCGTGCATCCTTGTCAGTCTCTCCCCACGCTCTAACCAGGA
AGTAGAAGGTTCCGATCAGCATCAGCAGTGTACCAATTCCGAGCCACAGACTTTCAGGTCTACCATCTCC
GAGGAGGTCATAACCAGCCTGCAGTGCGATAGAAACCATGGTGGCGGATCCTAGTATAACTTCGTATAGG
ATACTTTATACGAAGTTATCATTGGGATTCTTCCTATTTTGATCCAAGCATCACCATCGACCCTCTAGTC
CAGATCTCACCATCGACCCATAACTTCGTATAGCATACATTATACGAAGTTATGTCCCTCGAAGAGGTTC
GCGAAGCTTATCGATAATCAACCTCTGGATTACAAAATTTGTGAAAGATTGACTGGTATTCTTAACTATG
TTGCTCCTTTTACGCTATGTGGATACGCTGCTTTAATGCCTTTGTATCATGCTATTGCTTCCCGTATGGC
TTTCATTTTCTCCTCCTTGTATAAATCCTGGTTGCTGTCTCTTTATGAGGAGTTGTGGCCCGTTGTCAGG
CAACGTGGCGTGGTGTGCACTGTGTTTGCTGACGCAACCCCCACTGGTTGGGGCATTGCCACCACCTGTC
AGCTCCTTTCCGGGACTTTCGCTTTCCCCCTCCCTATTGCCACGGCGGAACTCATCGCCGCCTGCCTTGC
CCGCTGCTGGACAGGGGCTCGGCTGTTGGGCACTGACAATTCCGTGGTGTTGTCGGGGAAATCATCGTCC
TTTCCTTGGCTGCTCGCCTGTGTTGCCACCTGGATTCTGCGCGGGACGTCCTTCTGCTACGTCCCTTCGG
CCCTCAATCCAGCGGACCTTCCTTCCCGCGGCCTGCTGCCGGCTCTGCGGCCTCTTCCGCGTCTTCGCCT
TCGCCCTCAGACGAGTCGGATCTCCCTTTGGGCCGCCTCCCCGCATCGATACCGTCGACCCGGGCGGCCG
CTCATAAAGCTCGACTGTGCCTTCTAGTTGCCAGCCATCTGTTGTTTGCCCCTCCCCCGTGCCTTCCTTG
ACCCTGGAAGGTGCCACTCCCACTGTCCTTTCCTAATAAAATGAGGAAATTGCATCGCATTGTCTGAGTA
GGTGTCATTCTATTCTGGGGGGTGGGGTGGGGCAGGACAGCAAGGGGGAGGATTGGGAAGACAATAGCAG
GCATGCTGGGGATGCGGTCCGGACTGTACAATTGCATTCATTTTATGTTTCAGGTTCAGGGGGAGATGTG
GGAGGTTTTTTAAAGCAAGTAAAACCTCTACAAATGTGGTAAAATCGATAAGGATCTTCCTAGAGCATGG
CTACGTAGATAAGTAGCATGGCGGGTTAATCATTAACTACAAGGAACCCCTAGTGATGGAGTTGGCCACT
CCCTCTCTGCGCGCTCGCTCGCTCACTGAGGCCGGGCGACCAAAGGTCGCCCGACGCCCGGGCTTTGCCC
GGGCGGCCTCAGTGAGCGAGCGAGCGCGCAGCTGCATTAATGAATCGGCCAACGCGCGGGGAGAGGCGGT
TTGCGTATTGGGCGCTCTTCCGCTTCCTCGCTCACTGACTCGCTGCGCTCGGTCGTTCGGCTGCGGCGAG
CGGTATCAGCTCACTCAAAGGCGGTAATACGGTTATCCACAGAATCAGGGGATAACGCAGGAAAGAACAT
GTGAGCAAAAGGCCAGCAAAAGGCCAGGAACCGTAAAAAGGCCGCGTTGCTGGCGTTTTTCCATAGGCTC
CGCCCCCCTGACGAGCATCACAAAAATCGACGCTCAAGTCAGAGGTGGCGAAACCCGACAGGACTATAAA
GATACCAGGCGTTTCCCCCTGGAAGCTCCCTCGTGCGCTCTCCTGTTCCGACCCTGCCGCTTACCGGATA
CCTGTCCGCCTTTCTCCCTTCGGGAAGCGTGGCGCTTTCTCATAGCTCACGCTGTAGGTATCTCAGTTCG
GTGTAGGTCGTTCGCTCCAAGCTGGGCTGTGTGCACGAACCCCCCGTTCAGCCCGACCGCTGCGCCTTAT
CCGGTAACTATCGTCTTGAGTCCAACCCGGTAAGACACGACTTATCGCCACTGGCAGCAGCCACTGGTAA
CAGGATTAGCAGAGCGAGGTATGTAGGCGGTGCTACAGAGTTCTTGAAGTGGTGGCCTAACTACGGCTAC
ACTAGAAGAACAGTATTTGGTATCTGCGCTCTGCTGAAGCCAGTTACCTTCGGAAAAAGAGTTGGTAGCT
CTTGATCCGGCAAACAAACCACCGCTGGTAGCGGTGGTTTTTTTGTTTGCAAGCAGCAGATTACGCGCAG
AAAAAAAGGATCTCAAGAAGATCCTTTGATCTTTTCTACGGGGTCTGACGCTCAGTGGAACGAAAACTCA
CGTTAAGGGATTTTGGTCATGAGATTATCAAAAAGGATCTTCACCTAGATCCTTTTAAATTAAAAATGAA
GTTTTAAATCAATCTAAAGTATATATGAGTAAACTTGGTCTGACAGTTACCAATGCTTAATCAGTGAGGC
ACCTATCTCAGCGATCTGTCTATTTCGTTCATCCATAGTTGCCTGACTCCCCGTCGTGTAGATAACTACG
ATACGGGAGGGCTTACCATCTGGCCCCAGTGCTGCAATGATACCGCGAGACCCACGCTCACCGGCTCCAG
ATTTATCAGCAATAAACCAGCCAGCCGGAAGGGCCGAGCGCAGAAGTGGTCCTGCAACTTTATCCGCCTC
CATCCAGTCTATTAATTGTTGCCGGGAAGCTAGAGTAAGTAGTTCGCCAGTTAATAGTTTGCGCAACGTT
GTTGCCATTGCTACAGGCATCGTGGTGTCACGCTCGTCGTTTGGTATGGCTTCATTCAGCTCCGGTTCCC
AACGATCAAGGCGAGTTACATGATCCCCCATGTTGTGCAAAAAAGCGGTTAGCTCCTTCGGTCCTCCGAT
CGTTGTCAGAAGTAAGTTGGCCGCAGTGTTATCACTCATGGTTATGGCAGCACTGCATAATTCTCTTACT
GTCATGCCATCCGTAAGATGCTTTTCTGTGACTGGTGAGTACTCAACCAAGTCATTCTGAGAATAGTGTA
TGCGGCGACCGAGTTGCTCTTGCCCGGCGTCAATACGGGATAATACCGCGCCACATAGCAGAACTTTAAA
AGTGCTCATCATTGGAAAACGTTCTTCGGGGCGAAAACTCTCAAGGATCTTACCGCTGTTGAGATCCAGT
TCGATGTAACCCACTCGTGCACCCAACTGATCTTCAGCATCTTTTACTTTCACCAGCGTTTCTGGGTGAG
CAAAAACAGGAAGGCAAAATGCCGCAAAAAAGGGAATAAGGGCGACACGGAAATGTTGAATACTCATACT
CTTCCTTTTTCAATATTATTGAAGCATTTATCAGGGTTATTGTCTCATGAGCGGATACATATTTGAATGT
ATTTAGAAAAATAAACAAATAGGGGTTCCGCGCACATTTCCCCGAAAAGTGCCACCTAAATTGTAAGCGT
TAATATTTTGTTAAAATTCGCGTTAAATTTTTGTTAAATCAGCTCATTTTTTAACCAATAGGCCGAAATC
GGCAAAATCCCTTATAAATCAAAAGAATAGACCGAGATAGGGT
[37 nt withheld, positions 6834-6870]
AAAGAACGTGGACTCCAACGTCAAAGG
[49 nt withheld, positions 6898-6946]
T
[91 nt withheld, positions 6948-7038]
G
[124 nt withheld, positions 7040-7163]
CCCATTCGCCATTCAGGCTGCGCAA
